Addgene plasmid #131989: pDONR221_SLC22A8
Purpose: Gateway entry clone with codon-optimized ORF sequence for subcloning into custom expression vectors
Depositing lab: RESOLUTE Consortium & Giulio Superti-Furga. Depositing organization: CeMM Research Center for Molecular Medicine. Publication: The RESOLUTE consortium: unlocking SLC transporters for drug discovery. Superti-Furga G, Lackner D, Wiedmer T, Ingles-Prieto A, Barbosa B, Girardi E, Goldmann U, Gurtl B, Klavins K, Klimek C, Lindinger S, Lineiro-Retes E, Muller AC, Onstein S, Redinger G, Reil D, Sedlyarov V, Wolf G, Crawford M, Everley R, ... Steppan CM. Nat Rev Drug Discov. 2020 Jul;19(7):429-430. doi: 10.1038/d41573-020-00056-6. PubMed 32265506.
Backbone
  Vector backbone: pDONR221
  Backbone manufacturer: Thermo Fisher Scientific
  Backbone size w/o insert (bp): 2550
  Vector type: Mammalian Expression
Growth in bacteria
  Bacterial resistance: Kanamycin, 50 μg/mL
  Growth temperature: 37°C
  Growth strain: Stbl3
  Copy number: High Copy
Gene/Insert
  Gene/Insert name: SLC22A8 (alt name: OAT3)
  Species: H. sapiens (human)
  Insert size (bp): 1626
  Entrez Gene: SLC22A8 (a.k.a. OAT3)
  Cloning method: Gateway Cloning
  Sequencing primers: 5′ M13-fwd; 3′ M13-rev
Terms and licenses: Academic/Nonprofit Terms; Industry Terms
Depositor comments: For more information on the full Resolute plasmid collection, please see www.addgene.org/depositor-collections/re-solute/. Please provide your feedback on this plasmid to the RESOLUTE consortium by filling out their RESOLUTE repository feedback form: https://forms.office.com/Pages/ResponsePage.aspx?id=0e05yklzmkS7rjFGQL4N7z4feCLQvEJAmVcOCM_u885UN1JJRko0Ukg4TVQwNTZLOUxPQVJWT1NHUCQlQCN0PWcu
How to cite: pDONR221_SLC22A8 was a gift from RESOLUTE Consortium & Giulio Superti-Furga (Addgene plasmid # 131989 ; http://n2t.net/addgene:131989 ; RRID:Addgene_131989)
