[The description below was written by a language model from this plasmid's Addgene catalogue record and pLannotate feature annotations shown in this document.]
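Description:
pDONR221_SLC22A8 is a Gateway entry clone built on the pDONR221 backbone and carrying a codon-optimized open reading frame for human SLC22A8, also known as OAT3. This organic anion transporter takes part in the excretion and detoxification of endogenous and exogenous organic anions, particularly in kidney and brain. The sequenced plasmid is 4,176 nt. It is propagated in E. coli through a high-copy ColE1/pUC-type origin and selected with kanamycin via an aminoglycoside phosphotransferase (KanR) gene.

The 1,626 bp SLC22A8 coding sequence sits between attL1 and attL2, the recombination sites recognised in the Gateway LR reaction. This arrangement allows the ORF to be moved directionally and in frame into any attR-containing destination vector. The rrnB T1 and T2 transcription terminators lie upstream of attL1, where they insulate the insert from read-through transcription in bacteria. A T7 promoter lies just outside attL2 and points back toward the insert. The short lacI and lacZα fragments annotated in the table are backbone remnants rather than functional genes. M13 forward and reverse primer sites flank the cassette for sequence verification.

Although the catalogue lists the vector type as mammalian expression, the feature table shows no eukaryotic promoter or polyadenylation signal and no annotated tags. The plasmid therefore serves as a shuttle source for the ORF rather than as an expression construct itself. The record does not say whether the ORF retains a stop codon. It belongs to a consortium collection of solute carrier clones intended for subcloning into custom expression vectors to study SLC transporters in a drug discovery context.
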