Features (pLannotate 1.2.2; 10 found; start..end, strand, type, name):
    121..213     +  CDS            lacI (fragment): lac repressor; lacI; The lac repressor binds to the lac operator to inhibit transcription in E. coli. This inhibition can be relieved by adding lactose or isopropyl-β-D-thiogalactopyranoside (IPTG).
    268..295     -  terminator     rrnB T2 terminator: transcription terminator T2 from the E. coli rrnB gene
    427..470     +  terminator     rrnB T1 terminator: Escherichia coli rrnB; transcription terminator T1 from the E. coli rrnB gene
    517..553     -  CDS            lacZα (fragment): LacZα fragment of β-galactosidase; lacZ fragment
    569..668     +  protein_bind   attL1: mutant version of attL; recombination site for the Gateway® LR reaction LR Clonase™
    674..2299    +  CDS            SLC22A8: S22A8_HUMAN - Also known as OAT3. Experimental evidence at protein level: Swiss-Prot protein existence level 1. Plays an important role in the excretion/detoxification of endogenous and exogenous organic anions, especially from the brain and kidney. Involved in the transport basolateral of steviol, fexofenadine. Transports benzylpenicillin (PCG), estrone-3-sulfate (E1S), cimetidine (CMD), 2,4-dichloro-phenoxyacetate (2,4-D), p-amino-hippurate (PAH), acyclovir (ACV) and ochratoxin (OTA). From Homo sapiens (Human).
   2301..2400    -  protein_bind   attL2: mutant version of attL; recombination site for the Gateway® LR reaction LR Clonase™
   2418..2436    -  promoter       T7 promoter: promoter for bacteriophage T7 RNA polymerase
   2570..3379    +  CDS            KanR: aminoglycoside phosphotransferase; aph(3')-Ia; confers resistance to kanamycin in bacteria or G418 (Geneticin®) in eukaryotes
   3526..4114    +  rep_origin     ori: high-copy-number ColE1/pMB1/pBR322/pUC origin of replication
>Addgene plasmid #131989 | pDONR221_SLC22A8 | addgene full sequence | sequence record 260408 | Addgene NGS Result
CTTTCCTGCGTTATCCCCTGATTCTGTGGATAACCGTATTACCGCCTTTGAGTGAGCTGATACCGCTCGC
CGCAGCCGAACGACCGAGCGCAGCGAGTCAGTGAGCGAGGAAGCGGAAGAGCGCCCAATACGCAAACCGC
CTCTCCCCGCGCGTTGGCCGATTCATTAATGCAGCTGGCACGACAGGTTTCCCGACTGGAAAGCGGGCAG
TGAGCGCAACGCAATTAATACGCGTACCGCTAGCCAGGAAGAGTTTGTAGAAACGCAAAAAGGCCATCCG
TCAGGATGGCCTTCTGCTTAGTTTGATGCCTGGCAGTTTATGGCGGGCGTCCTGCCCGCCACCCTCCGGG
CCGTTGCTTCACAACGTTCAAATCCGCTCCCGGCGGATTTGTCCTACTCAGGAGAGCGTTCACCGACAAA
CAACAGATAAAACGAAAGGCCCAGTCTTCCGACTGAGCCTTTCGTTTTATTTGATGCCTGGCAGTTCCCT
ACTCTCGCGTTAACGCTAGCATGGATGTTTTCCCAGTCACGACGTTGTAAAACGACGGCCAGTCTTAAGC
TCGGGCCCCAAATAATGATTTTATTTTGACTGATAGTGACCTGTTCGTTGCAACACATTGATGAGCAATG
CTTTTTTATAATGCCAACTTTGTACAAAAAAGCAGGCTCCACCATGACCTTCTCTGAGATCCTGGACCGG
GTGGGCAGCATGGGCCACTTCCAGTTTCTGCACGTGGCCATCCTGGGCCTGCCTATCCTGAACATGGCCA
ACCACAATCTGCTGCAGATCTTCACCGCAGCAACACCAGTGCACCACTGCAGGCCACCTCACAACGCATC
TACCGGACCATGGGTGCTGCCAATGGGACCTAATGGCAAGCCTGAGCGGTGTCTGAGATTTGTGCACCCA
CCCAACGCCAGCCTGCCTAATGACACACAGCGCGCCATGGAGCCATGCCTGGATGGCTGGGTGTACAATA
GCACCAAGGACTCCATCGTGACAGAGTGGGACCTGGTGTGCAACTCCAATAAGCTGAAGGAGATGGCCCA
GTCTATCTTCATGGCAGGAATCCTGATCGGAGGACTGGTGCTGGGCGACCTGTCTGATCGGTTTGGCCGG
AGACCTATCCTGACCTGCAGCTACCTGCTGCTGGCAGCAAGCGGATCCGGAGCAGCCTTCTCCCCAACAT
TTCCCATCTATATGGTGTTCCGGTTCCTGTGCGGCTTCGGCATCTCTGGCATCACCCTGAGCACAGTGAT
CCTGAACGTGGAGTGGGTGCCAACCAGGATGCGCGCCATCATGTCCACCGCCCTGGGCTACTGCTATACA
TTCGGCCAGTTTATCCTGCCAGGACTGGCATACGCAATCCCACAGTGGAGGTGGCTGCAGCTGACCGTGT
CTATCCCCTTCTTCGTGTTCTTCCTGAGCTCCTGGTGGACACCCGAGTCCATCCGCTGGCTGGTGCTGTC
TGGCAAGTCTAGCAAGGCCCTGAAGATCCTGAGGCGCGTGGCCGTGTTCAACGGCAAGAAGGAGGAGGGA
GAGCGGCTGAGCCTGGAGGAGCTGAAGCTGAATCTGCAGAAGGAGATCAGCCTGGCCAAGGCCAAGTATA
CCGCCTCCGACCTGTTCAGAATCCCTATGCTGCGGAGAATGACCTTTTGTCTGTCCCTGGCCTGGTTCGC
CACAGGCTTTGCCTACTATTCTCTGGCCATGGGCGTGGAGGAGTTTGGCGTGAATCTGTACATCCTGCAG
ATCATCTTCGGCGGCGTGGACGTGCCAGCCAAGTTTATCACCATCCTGTCTCTGAGCTATCTGGGCAGGC
ACACCACACAGGCAGCCGCCCTGCTGCTGGCAGGAGGAGCCATCCTGGCCCTGACATTCGTGCCCCTGGA
TCTGCAGACCGTGCGCACAGTGCTGGCCGTGTTTGGCAAGGGCTGCCTGTCCTCTAGCTTCAGCTGTCTG
TTTCTGTACACCTCCGAGCTGTATCCCACCGTGATCAGGCAGACAGGCATGGGCGTGTCCAACCTGTGGA
CCAGGGTGGGCTCCATGGTGTCTCCTCTGGTGAAGATCACAGGCGAGGTGCAGCCTTTCATCCCAAATAT
CATCTATGGCATCACAGCCCTGCTGGGAGGAAGCGCCGCCCTGTTTCTGCCCGAGACCCTGAACCAGCCT
CTGCCAGAGACAATCGAGGATCTGGAGAATTGGAGCCTGCGGGCCAAGAAGCCCAAGCAGGAGCCTGAGG
TGGAGAAGGCCTCCCAGAGAATCCCACTGCAGCCTCACGGACCAGGACTGGGCTCCTCTGACCCAGCTTT
CTTGTACAAAGTTGGCATTATAAGAAAGCATTGCTTATCAATTTGTTGCAACGAACAGGTCACTATCAGT
CAAAATAAAATCATTATTTGCCATCCAGCTGATATCCCCTATAGTGAGTCGTATTACATGGTCATAGCTG
TTTCCTGGCAGCTCTGGCCCGTGTCTCAAAATCTCTGATGTTACATTGCACAAGATAAAAATATATCATC
ATGAACAATAAAACTGTCTGCTTACATAAACAGTAATACAAGGGGTGTTATGAGCCATATTCAACGGGAA
ACGTCGAGGCCGCGATTAAATTCCAACATGGATGCTGATTTATATGGGTATAAATGGGCTCGCGATAATG
TCGGGCAATCAGGTGCGACAATCTATCGCTTGTATGGGAAGCCCGATGCGCCAGAGTTGTTTCTGAAACA
TGGCAAAGGTAGCGTTGCCAATGATGTTACAGATGAGATGGTCAGACTAAACTGGCTGACGGAATTTATG
CCTCTTCCGACCATCAAGCATTTTATCCGTACTCCTGATGATGCATGGTTACTCACCACTGCGATCCCCG
GAAAAACAGCATTCCAGGTATTAGAAGAATATCCTGATTCAGGTGAAAATATTGTTGATGCGCTGGCAGT
GTTCCTGCGCCGGTTGCATTCGATTCCTGTTTGTAATTGTCCTTTTAACAGCGATCGCGTATTTCGTCTC
GCTCAGGCGCAATCACGAATGAATAACGGTTTGGTTGATGCGAGTGATTTTGATGACGAGCGTAATGGCT
GGCCTGTTGAACAAGTCTGGAAAGAAATGCATAAACTTTTGCCATTCTCACCGGATTCAGTCGTCACTCA
TGGTGATTTCTCACTTGATAACCTTATTTTTGACGAGGGGAAATTAATAGGTTGTATTGATGTTGGACGA
GTCGGAATCGCAGACCGATACCAGGATCTTGCCATCCTATGGAACTGCCTCGGTGAGTTTTCTCCTTCAT
TACAGAAACGGCTTTTTCAAAAATATGGTATTGATAATCCTGATATGAATAAATTGCAGTTTCATTTGAT
GCTCGATGAGTTTTTCTAATCAGAATTGGTTAATTGGTTGTAACACTGGCAGAGCATTACGCTGACTTGA
CGGGACGGCGCAAGCTCATGACCAAAATCCCTTAACGTGAGTTACGCGTCGTTCCACTGAGCGTCAGACC
CCGTAGAAAAGATCAAAGGATCTTCTTGAGATCCTTTTTTTCTGCGCGTAATCTGCTGCTTGCAAACAAA
AAAACCACCGCTACCAGCGGTGGTTTGTTTGCCGGATCAAGAGCTACCAACTCTTTTTCCGAAGGTAACT
GGCTTCAGCAGAGCGCAGATACCAAATACTGTTCTTCTAGTGTAGCCGTAGTTAGGCCACCACTTCAAGA
ACTCTGTAGCACCGCCTACATACCTCGCTCTGCTAATCCTGTTACCAGTGGCTGCTGCCAGTGGCGATAA
GTCGTGTCTTACCGGGTTGGACTCAAGACGATAGTTACCGGATAAGGCGCAGCGGTCGGGCTGAACGGGG
GGTTCGTGCACACAGCCCAGCTTGGAGCGAACGACCTACACCGAACTGAGATACCTACAGCGTGAGCTAT
GAGAAAGCGCCACGCTTCCCGAAGGGAGAAAGGCGGACAGGTATCCGGTAAGCGGCAGGGTCGGAACAGG
AGAGCGCACGAGGGAGCTTCCAGGGGGAAACGCCTGGTATCTTTATAGTCCTGTCGGGTTTCGCCACCTC
TGACTTGAGCGTCGATTTTTGTGATGCTCGTCAGGGGGGCGGAGCCTATGGAAAAACGCCAGCAACGCGG
CCTTTTTACGGTTCCTGGCCTTTTGCTGGCCTTTTGCTCACATGTT
