>Addgene plasmid #131989 | pDONR221_SLC22A8 | depositor partial sequence | sequence record 253378 | Codon-optimized ORF of SLC22A8
ATGACCTTCTCTGAGATCCTGGACCGGGTGGGCAGCATGGGCCACTTCCAGTTTCTGCACGTGGCCATCC
TGGGCCTGCCTATCCTGAACATGGCCAACCACAATCTGCTGCAGATCTTCACCGCAGCAACACCAGTGCA
CCACTGCAGGCCACCTCACAACGCATCTACCGGACCATGGGTGCTGCCAATGGGACCTAATGGCAAGCCT
GAGCGGTGTCTGAGATTTGTGCACCCACCCAACGCCAGCCTGCCTAATGACACACAGCGCGCCATGGAGC
CATGCCTGGATGGCTGGGTGTACAATAGCACCAAGGACTCCATCGTGACAGAGTGGGACCTGGTGTGCAA
CTCCAATAAGCTGAAGGAGATGGCCCAGTCTATCTTCATGGCAGGAATCCTGATCGGAGGACTGGTGCTG
GGCGACCTGTCTGATCGGTTTGGCCGGAGACCTATCCTGACCTGCAGCTACCTGCTGCTGGCAGCAAGCG
GATCCGGAGCAGCCTTCTCCCCAACATTTCCCATCTATATGGTGTTCCGGTTCCTGTGCGGCTTCGGCAT
CTCTGGCATCACCCTGAGCACAGTGATCCTGAACGTGGAGTGGGTGCCAACCAGGATGCGCGCCATCATG
TCCACCGCCCTGGGCTACTGCTATACATTCGGCCAGTTTATCCTGCCAGGACTGGCATACGCAATCCCAC
AGTGGAGGTGGCTGCAGCTGACCGTGTCTATCCCCTTCTTCGTGTTCTTCCTGAGCTCCTGGTGGACACC
CGAGTCCATCCGCTGGCTGGTGCTGTCTGGCAAGTCTAGCAAGGCCCTGAAGATCCTGAGGCGCGTGGCC
GTGTTCAACGGCAAGAAGGAGGAGGGAGAGCGGCTGAGCCTGGAGGAGCTGAAGCTGAATCTGCAGAAGG
AGATCAGCCTGGCCAAGGCCAAGTATACCGCCTCCGACCTGTTCAGAATCCCTATGCTGCGGAGAATGAC
CTTTTGTCTGTCCCTGGCCTGGTTCGCCACAGGCTTTGCCTACTATTCTCTGGCCATGGGCGTGGAGGAG
TTTGGCGTGAATCTGTACATCCTGCAGATCATCTTCGGCGGCGTGGACGTGCCAGCCAAGTTTATCACCA
TCCTGTCTCTGAGCTATCTGGGCAGGCACACCACACAGGCAGCCGCCCTGCTGCTGGCAGGAGGAGCCAT
CCTGGCCCTGACATTCGTGCCCCTGGATCTGCAGACCGTGCGCACAGTGCTGGCCGTGTTTGGCAAGGGC
TGCCTGTCCTCTAGCTTCAGCTGTCTGTTTCTGTACACCTCCGAGCTGTATCCCACCGTGATCAGGCAGA
CAGGCATGGGCGTGTCCAACCTGTGGACCAGGGTGGGCTCCATGGTGTCTCCTCTGGTGAAGATCACAGG
CGAGGTGCAGCCTTTCATCCCAAATATCATCTATGGCATCACAGCCCTGCTGGGAGGAAGCGCCGCCCTG
TTTCTGCCCGAGACCCTGAACCAGCCTCTGCCAGAGACAATCGAGGATCTGGAGAATTGGAGCCTGCGGG
CCAAGAAGCCCAAGCAGGAGCCTGAGGTGGAGAAGGCCTCCCAGAGAATCCCACTGCAGCCTCACGGACC
AGGACTGGGCTCCTCT
